Addgene plasmid #115359: pCIneo-NHA
Purpose: Cloning vector to produce NHA-fusion proteins without any other gene insert
Depositing lab: Witold Filipowicz & Ramesh Pillai. Depositing organization: Friedrich Miescher Institute for Biomedical Research. Publication: Tethering of human Ago proteins to mRNA mimics the miRNA-mediated repression of protein synthesis. Pillai RS, Artus CG, Filipowicz W. RNA. 2004 Oct . 10(10):1518-25. 10.1261/rna.7131604 PubMed 15337849.
Backbone
  Vector backbone: pCIneo
  Backbone manufacturer: Promega
  Backbone size w/o insert (bp): 5472
  Vector type: Mammalian Expression
  Selectable markers: Neomycin (select with G418)
Growth in bacteria
  Bacterial resistance: Ampicillin, 100 μg/mL
  Growth temperature: 37°C
  Growth strain: DH5alpha
  Copy number: High Copy
Gene/Insert
  Gene/Insert name: N peptide and HA
  Insert size (bp): 160
  Promoter: CMV
  Tag / fusion protein: N peptide and HA (N terminal on insert)
  Cloning method: Restriction Enzyme; 5′ cloning site Nhe1 (not destroyed); 3′ cloning site EcoR1 (not destroyed)
  Sequencing primers: 5′ T3; 3′ T7
Terms and licenses: Academic/Nonprofit Terms; Industry Terms: Not Available to Industry
Depositor comments: clone number 212. N-peptide = MDAQTRRRERRAEKQAQWKAAN
How to cite: pCIneo-NHA was a gift from Witold Filipowicz & Ramesh Pillai (Addgene plasmid # 115359 ; http://n2t.net/addgene:115359 ; RRID:Addgene_115359)
