[The description below was written by a language model from this plasmid's Addgene catalogue record and pLannotate feature annotations shown in this document.]
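Description:
pCIneo-NHA is a mammalian expression cloning vector built on the Promega pCIneo backbone. It is designed to produce proteins fused at their N terminus to the bacteriophage lambda N peptide followed by an HA epitope, and the deposited plasmid carries only this roughly 160 bp tag cassette, with no gene of interest. It replicates in E. coli at high copy from a ColE1/pUC-type origin under ampicillin selection (β-lactamase with its own promoter). An f1 origin is also present, which permits single-stranded DNA production. For mammalian cells, a separate cassette made up of the SV40 enhancer/early promoter, the neo gene and a synthetic poly(A) signal allows selection of stable transfectants with G418.

The expression unit consists of the CMV immediate early enhancer and promoter, then a chimeric β-globin/immunoglobulin intron that generally improves transcript processing and expression. Next come the N peptide coding fragment and the HA tag (annotated as a partial match to a 3xHA element), and the unit ends with the SV40 polyadenylation signal. The tag cassette was inserted between NheI and EcoRI, and both sites are retained. T7 and T3 promoter sequences flank the cloning region and serve as sequencing primer sites. The remaining annotated fragments, such as lacZα, bom, rop and large T antigen, are short backbone remnants.

The lambda N peptide is an arginine-rich RNA-binding segment of the antitermination protein N. The associated publication title shows the vector was used for tethering experiments, in which N-HA fusions of human Argonaute proteins were recruited to a reporter mRNA to mimic miRNA-mediated translational repression. The HA tag allows detection or immunoprecipitation of the fusion protein, and the empty vector can also serve as a tag-only control.
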