Features (pLannotate 1.2.2; 20 found; start..end, strand, type, name):
      1..589     +  rep_origin     ori: high-copy-number ColE1/pMB1/pBR322/pUC origin of replication
    802..1179    +  enhancer       CMV enhancer: human cytomegalovirus immediate early enhancer
   1180..1391    +  promoter       CMV promoter: human cytomegalovirus (CMV) immediate early promoter
   1552..1684    +  intron         chimeric intron: chimera between introns from human β-globin and immunoglobulin heavy chain genes
   1729..1747    +  promoter       T7 promoter: promoter for bacteriophage T7 RNA polymerase
   1757..1831    +  CDS            N (fragment): REGN_LAMBD - Experimental evidence at protein level: Swiss-Prot protein existence level 1. Plays a role as a transcriptional antitermination factor that allows the virus to initiate its lytic phase. Activates expression of the delayed viral early genes by modifying host RNA polymerase (RNAP) into a form that is resistant to termination signals. This antitermination function requires the host NusA protein which serves to stabilize the interaction between antitermination protein N and host RNA polymerase. From Escherichia phage lambda (Bacteriophage lambda).
   1859..1886    +  CDS            3xHA (fragment): three tandem HA epitope tags
   1952..1969    -  promoter       T3 promoter (fragment): promoter for bacteriophage T3 RNA polymerase
   1987..2108    -  polyA_signal   SV40 poly(A) signal: SV40 polyadenylation signal
   2131..2199    -  CDS            large T antigen (fragment): large T antigen from SV40 (simian virus 40)
   2223..2290    +  CDS            lacZα (fragment): LacZα fragment of β-galactosidase; lacZ fragment
   2294..2722    +  rep_origin     f1 ori (sequence partly withheld): f1 bacteriophage origin of replication; arrow indicates direction of (+) strand synthesis
   2750..2801    -  misc_feature   bom (fragment): basis of mobility region from pBR322
   2866..3223    +  promoter       SV40 promoter: SV40 enhancer and early promoter
   3274..4065    +  CDS            neo: KKA2_KLEPN - Also known as kan, nptII. Experimental evidence at protein level: Swiss-Prot protein existence level 1. Resistance to kanamycin, neomycin, paromomycin, ribostamycin, butirosin and gentamicin B. From Klebsiella pneumoniae.
   4132..4180    +  polyA_signal   poly(A) signal: synthetic polyadenylation signal
   4200..4254    -  misc_feature   bom (fragment): basis of mobility region from pBR322
   4356..4391    -  CDS            rop (fragment): Rop protein, which maintains plasmids at low copy number; rop
   4486..4590    +  promoter       AmpR promoter: bla
   4591..5451    +  CDS            AmpR: β-lactamase; bla; confers resistance to ampicillin, carbenicillin, and related antibiotics
>Addgene plasmid #115359 | pCIneo-NHA | addgene full sequence | sequence record 223067 | Addgene NGS Result
TTGAGATCCTTTTTTTCTGCGCGTAATCTGCTGCTTGCAAACAAAAAAACCACCGCTACCAGCGGTGGTT
TGTTTGCCGGATCAAGAGCTACCAACTCTTTTTCCGAAGGTAACTGGCTTCAGCAGAGCGCAGATACCAA
ATACTGTTCTTCTAGTGTAGCCGTAGTTAGGCCACCACTTCAAGAACTCTGTAGCACCGCCTACATACCT
CGCTCTGCTAATCCTGTTACCAGTGGCTGCTGCCAGTGGCGATAAGTCGTGTCTTACCGGGTTGGACTCA
AGACGATAGTTACCGGATAAGGCGCAGCGGTCGGGCTGAACGGGGGGTTCGTGCACACAGCCCAGCTTGG
AGCGAACGACCTACACCGAACTGAGATACCTACAGCGTGAGCTATGAGAAAGCGCCACGCTTCCCGAAGG
GAGAAAGGCGGACAGGTATCCGGTAAGCGGCAGGGTCGGAACAGGAGAGCGCACGAGGGAGCTTCCAGGG
GGAAACGCCTGGTATCTTTATAGTCCTGTCGGGTTTCGCCACCTCTGACTTGAGCGTCGATTTTTGTGAT
GCTCGTCAGGGGGGCGGAGCCTATGGAAAAACGCCAGCAACGCGGCCTTTTTACGGTTCCTGGCCTTTTG
CTGGCCTTTTGCTCACATGGCTCGACAGATCTTCAATATTGGCCATTAGCCATATTATTCATTGGTTATA
TAGCATAAATCAATATTGGCTATTGGCCATTGCATACGTTGTATCTATATCATAATATGTACATTTATAT
TGGCTCATGTCCAATATGACCGCCATGTTGGCATTGATTATTGACTAGTTATTAATAGTAATCAATTACG
GGGTCATTAGTTCATAGCCCATATATGGAGTTCCGCGTTACATAACTTACGGTAAATGGCCCGCCTGGCT
GACCGCCCAACGACCCCCGCCCATTGACGTCAATAATGACGTATGTTCCCATAGTAACGCCAATAGGGAC
TTTCCATTGACGTCAATGGGTGGAGTATTTACGGTAAACTGCCCACTTGGCAGTACATCAAGTGTATCAT
ATGCCAAGTCCGCCCCCTATTGACGTCAATGACGGTAAATGGCCCGCCTGGCATTATGCCCAGTACATGA
CCTTACGGGACTTTCCTACTTGGCAGTACATCTACGTATTAGTCATCGCTATTACCATGGTGATGCGGTT
TTGGCAGTACACCAATGGGCGTGGATAGCGGTTTGACTCACGGGGATTTCCAAGTCTCCACCCCATTGAC
GTCAATGGGAGTTTGTTTTGGCACCAAAATCAACGGGACTTTCCAAAATGTCGTAACAACTGCGATCGCC
CGCCCCGTTGACGCAAATGGGCGGTAGGCGTGTACGGTGGGAGGTCTATATAAGCAGAGCTCGTTTAGTG
AACCGTCAGATCACTAGAAGCTTTATTGCGGTAGTTTATCACAGTTAAATTGCTAACGCAGTCAGTGCTT
CTGACACAACAGTCTCGAACTTAAGCTGCAGTGACTCTCTTAAGGTAGCCTTGCAGAAGTTGGTCGTGAG
GCACTGGGCAGGTAAGTATCAAGGTTACAAGACAGGTTTAAGGAGACCAATAGAAACTGGGCTTGTCGAG
ACAGAGAAGACTCTTGCGTTTCTGATAGGCACCTATTGGTCTTACTGACATCCACTTTGCCTTTCTCTCC
ACAGGTGTCCACTCCCAGTTCAATTACAGCTCTTAAGGCTAGAGTACTTAATACGACTCACTATAGGCTA
GCCACCATGGACGCACAAACACGACGACGTGAGCGTCGCGCTGAGAAACAAGCTCAATGGAAAGCTGCAA
ACCCACCGCTCGAGGCTGCCCAAGCTTACACCATGGCCTACCCATATGATGTTCCAGATTACGCTTCACT
CGACGCGGATCCCGTCGAATTCACGCGTGGTACCTCTAGAGTCGACCCGGGCGGCCGCTTCCCTTTAGTG
AGGGTTAATGCTTCGAGCAGACATGATAAGATACATTGATGAGTTTGGACAAACCACAACTAGAATGCAG
TGAAAAAAATGCTTTATTTGTGAAATTTGTGATGCTATTGCTTTATTTGTAACCATTATAAGCTGCAATA
AACAAGTTAACAACAACAATTGCATTCATTTTATGTTTCAGGTTCAGGGGGAGATGTGGGAGGTTTTTTA
AAGCAAGTAAAACCTCTACAAATGTGGTAAAATCCGATAAGGATCGATCCGGGCTGGCGTAATAGCGAAG
AGGCCCGCACCGATCGCCCTTCCCAACAGTTGCGCAGCCTGAATGGCGAATGG
[124 nt withheld, positions 2294-2417]
C
[91 nt withheld, positions 2419-2509]
A
[49 nt withheld, positions 2511-2559]
CCTTTGACGTTGGAGTCCACGTTCTTT
[37 nt withheld, positions 2587-2623]
ACCCTATCTCGGTCTATTCTTTTGATTTATAAGGGATTTTGCCGATTTCGGCCTATTGGTTAAAAAATGA
GCTGATTTAACAAAAATTTAACGCGAATTTTAACAAAATATTAACGCTTACAATTTCCTGATGCGGTATT
TTCTCCTTACGCATCTGTGCGGTATTTCACACCGCATACGCGGATCTGCGCAGCACCATGGCCTGAAATA
ACCTCTGAAAGAGGAACTTGGTTAGGTACCTTCTGAGGCGGAAAGAACCAGCTGTGGAATGTGTGTCAGT
TAGGGTGTGGAAAGTCCCCAGGCTCCCCAGCAGGCAGAAGTATGCAAAGCATGCATCTCAATTAGTCAGC
AACCAGGTGTGGAAAGTCCCCAGGCTCCCCAGCAGGCAGAAGTATGCAAAGCATGCATCTCAATTAGTCA
GCAACCATAGTCCCGCCCCTAACTCCGCCCATCCCGCCCCTAACTCCGCCCAGTTCCGCCCATTCTCCGC
CCCATGGCTGACTAATTTTTTTTATTTATGCAGAGGCCGAGGCCGCCTCGGCCTCTGAGCTATTCCAGAA
GTAGTGAGGAGGCTTTTTTGGAGGCCTAGGCTTTTGCAAAAAGCTTGATTCTTCTGACACAACAGTCTCG
AACTTAAGGCTAGAGCCACCATGATTGAACAAGATGGATTGCACGCAGGTTCTCCGGCCGCTTGGGTGGA
GAGGCTATTCGGCTATGACTGGGCACAACAGACAATCGGCTGCTCTGATGCCGCCGTGTTCCGGCTGTCA
GCGCAGGGGCGCCCGGTTCTTTTTGTCAAGACCGACCTGTCCGGTGCCCTGAATGAACTGCAGGACGAGG
CAGCGCGGCTATCGTGGCTGGCCACGACGGGCGTTCCTTGCGCAGCTGTGCTCGACGTTGTCACTGAAGC
GGGAAGGGACTGGCTGCTATTGGGCGAAGTGCCGGGGCAGGATCTCCTGTCATCTCACCTTGCTCCTGCC
GAGAAAGTATCCATCATGGCTGATGCAATGCGGCGGCTGCATACGCTTGATCCGGCTACCTGCCCATTCG
ACCACCAAGCGAAACATCGCATCGAGCGAGCACGTACTCGGATGGAAGCCGGTCTTGTCGATCAGGATGA
TCTGGACGAAGAGCATCAGGGGCTCGCGCCAGCCGAACTGTTCGCCAGGCTCAAGGCGCGCATGCCCGAC
GGCGAGGATCTCGTCGTGACCCATGGCGATGCCTGCTTGCCGAATATCATGGTGGAAAATGGCCGCTTTT
CTGGATTCATCGACTGTGGCCGGCTGGGTGTGGCGGACCGCTATCAGGACATAGCGTTGGCTACCCGTGA
TATTGCTGAAGAGCTTGGCGGCGAATGGGCTGACCGCTTCCTCGTGCTTTACGGTATCGCCGCTCCCGAT
TCGCAGCGCATCGCCTTCTATCGCCTTCTTGACGAGTTCTTCTGAGCGGGACTCTGGGGTTCGAAATGAC
CGACCAAGCGACGCCCAACCTGCCATCACGATGGCCGCAATAAAATATCTTTATTTTCATTACATCTGTG
TGTTGGTTTTTTGTGTGAATCGATAGCGATAAGGATCCGCGTATGGTGCACTCTCAGTACAATCTGCTCT
GATGCCGCATAGTTAAGCCAGCCCCGACACCCGCCAACACCCGCTGACGCGCCCTGACGGGCTTGTCTGC
TCCCGGCATCCGCTTACAGACAAGCTGTGACCGTCTCCGGGAGCTGCATGTGTCAGAGGTTTTCACCGTC
ATCACCGAAACGCGCGAGACGAAAGGGCCTCGTGATACGCCTATTTTTATAGGTTAATGTCATGATAATA
ATGGTTTCTTAGACGTCAGGTGGCACTTTTCGGGGAAATGTGCGCGGAACCCCTATTTGTTTATTTTTCT
AAATACATTCAAATATGTATCCGCTCATGAGACAATAACCCTGATAAATGCTTCAATAATATTGAAAAAG
GAAGAGTATGAGTATTCAACATTTCCGTGTCGCCCTTATTCCCTTTTTTGCGGCATTTTGCCTTCCTGTT
TTTGCTCACCCAGAAACGCTGGTGAAAGTAAAAGATGCTGAAGATCAGTTGGGTGCACGAGTGGGTTACA
TCGAACTGGATCTCAACAGCGGTAAGATCCTTGAGAGTTTTCGCCCCGAAGAACGTTTTCCAATGATGAG
CACTTTTAAAGTTCTGCTATGTGGCGCGGTATTATCCCGTATTGACGCCGGGCAAGAGCAACTCGGTCGC
CGCATACACTATTCTCAGAATGACTTGGTTGAGTACTCACCAGTCACAGAAAAGCATCTTACGGATGGCA
TGACAGTAAGAGAATTATGCAGTGCTGCCATAACCATGAGTGATAACACTGCGGCCAACTTACTTCTGAC
AACGATCGGAGGACCGAAGGAGCTAACCGCTTTTTTGCACAACATGGGGGATCATGTAACTCGCCTTGAT
CGTTGGGAACCGGAGCTGAATGAAGCCATACCAAACGACGAGCGTGACACCACGATGCCTGTAGCAATGG
CAACAACGTTGCGCAAACTATTAACTGGCGAACTACTTACTCTAGCTTCCCGGCAACAATTAATAGACTG
GATGGAGGCGGATAAAGTTGCAGGACCACTTCTGCGCTCGGCCCTTCCGGCTGGCTGGTTTATTGCTGAT
AAATCTGGAGCCGGTGAGCGTGGGTCTCGCGGTATCATTGCAGCACTGGGGCCAGATGGTAAGCCCTCCC
GTATCGTAGTTATCTACACGACGGGGAGTCAGGCAACTATGGATGAACGAAATAGACAGATCGCTGAGAT
AGGTGCCTCACTGATTAAGCATTGGTAACTGTCAGACCAAGTTTACTCATATATACTTTAGATTGATTTA
AAACTTCATTTTTAATTTAAAAGGATCTAGGTGAAGATCCTTTTTGATAATCTCATGACCAAAATCCCTT
AACGTGAGTTTTCGTTCCACTGAGCGTCAGACCCCGTAGAAAAGATCAAAGGATCTTC
